Addgene plasmid #49860: pDEST-EGFP-Cx43ML-N1
Purpose: Encodes human connexin 43 with all internal methionines mutated to leucine and a C_terminal EGFP fusion tag
Depositing lab: Robin Shaw. Depositing organization: Cedars-Sinai Medical Center. Publication: Autoregulation of Connexin43 Gap Junction Formation by Internally Translated Isoforms. Smyth JW, Shaw RM. Cell Rep. 2013 Nov 5. pii: S2211-1247(13)00578-0. doi: 10.1016/j.celrep.2013.10.009. PubMed 24210816.
Backbone
  Vector backbone: pegfp-N1
  Backbone manufacturer: Clontech
  Backbone size w/o insert (bp): 4722
  Total vector size (bp): 5868
  Modifications to backbone: Gateway reading frame cassette c.1 inserted between Afe I and Sma I sites of MCS.
  Vector type: Mammalian Expression
  Selectable markers: Neomycin (select with G418)
Growth in bacteria
  Bacterial resistance: Kanamycin, 50 μg/mL
  Growth temperature: 37°C
  Growth strain: DH5alpha
  Copy number: High Copy
Gene/Insert
  Gene/Insert name: Connexin 43 (alt name: GJA1)
  Species: H. sapiens (human)
  Insert size (bp): 1146
  Mutation: All internal Methionines mutated to Leucine. No stop codon to create c-terminal fusion
  GenBank ID: NM_000165.3
  Entrez Gene: GJA1 (a.k.a. AVSD3, CMDR, CX43, EKVP, EKVP3, GJAL, HLHS1, HSS, ODDD, PPKCA)
  Promoter: CMV
  Tag / fusion protein: EGFP (C terminal on backbone)
  Cloning method: Gateway Cloning
  Sequencing primers: 5′ CMV; 3′ EGFP
Terms and licenses: Academic/Nonprofit Terms; Industry Terms: Not Available to Industry
How to cite: pDEST-EGFP-Cx43ML-N1 was a gift from Robin Shaw (Addgene plasmid # 49860 ; http://n2t.net/addgene:49860 ; RRID:Addgene_49860)
