[The description below was written by a language model from this plasmid's Addgene catalogue record.]
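Description:
pDEST-EGFP-Cx43ML-N1 is a mammalian expression plasmid built on the Clontech pEGFP-N1 backbone, which was first converted into a Gateway destination vector by placing a Gateway reading frame cassette between the Afe I and Sma I sites of the multiple cloning site. The connexin 43 coding sequence was then introduced by Gateway recombination, giving a total construct of about 5.9 kb. It is maintained as a high-copy plasmid in E. coli under kanamycin selection, and the backbone's neomycin resistance marker allows G418 selection of transfected mammalian cells. The record does not include a feature table, so the origins of replication and polyadenylation signals are not itemised.

The payload is the human GJA1 (connexin 43) open reading frame, roughly 1.1 kb, driven by the CMV promoter for strong constitutive expression. Two changes define the insert: every internal methionine codon has been mutated to leucine, and the stop codon has been removed so that translation continues into the backbone-encoded EGFP, producing a C-terminally tagged Cx43-EGFP fusion. Removing the internal methionines eliminates potential in-frame internal translation start sites, so the transcript should yield only the full-length protein initiated at the first AUG.

Consistent with the associated study on internally translated connexin 43 isoforms and their role in regulating gap junction formation, this construct serves as a tool to express and visualise full-length Cx43 by fluorescence in the absence of the shorter, internally initiated C-terminal isoforms, allowing comparison with wild-type Cx43 for trafficking and gap junction assembly.
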