>Addgene plasmid #49860 | pDEST-EGFP-Cx43ML-N1 | addgene partial sequence | sequence record 76814 | EGFP-N 5'-CGTCGCCGTCCAGCTCGACCAG-3'
TGGTGGCGACCGGTGGATCCCATCGAACCACTTTGTACAAGAAAGCTGGGTAGATCTCCAGGTCATCAGG
CCGAGGTCTGCTGCTGGCACGACTGCTGGCTCTGCTTGAAGGTCGCTGGTCCACAATGGCTAGTGGCTGT
AATTCATGTCCAGCAGCTAGTTTTTTTGAATTCTGGTTATCATCGGGGAAATCAAAAGGCTGTGCATGGG
AGTTAGAGATGGTGCTTCCCGCCTGCCCTAGTCGATTTTGTTCTGCACTGTAATTAGCCCAGTTTTGCTC
ACTTGCTTGCTTGTTGTAATTGCGGCAAGAAGAATTGTTTCTGTCGCCAGTAACCAGCTTGTACCCAGGA
GGAGATAGAGGCGAGAGGGGAGCGGTTGGTGAGGAGCAGCCATTGAAATAAGCATATTTTTGAGACCCAC
AGTCTTTGGCAGGGCTCAGCGCACCACTGGTCGCATGGTAAGGGTCGCTCTTTCCCTTAACCCGATCCTT
AACGCCCTTGAAGAAAACATAGAAGAGTTCAATGATATTCAAGGCCAGGGACACCAAGGACACCACCAGT
AAGAAGATGATGAAGATGGTTTTCTCCGTGGGGCGAGAGAGGAAACAGTCCACCTGATGTGGGCAGGGAT
CTCTTTTGCAAGTGTAAACAGCACTCAAGCTGAATCCATAGATGTACCACTGGATCAGCAAGAAGGCCAC
CTCAAAGATAGACTTGAAGAGGATACTGATGATGTA
