>Addgene plasmid #49860 | pDEST-EGFP-Cx43ML-N1 | addgene partial sequence | sequence record 76815 | CMV-F 5'-CGCAAATGGGCGGTAGGCGTG-3'
GCCTTAGGCAAACTCCTTGACAAGGTTCAAGCCTACTCAACTGCTGGAGGGAAGGTGTGGCTGTCAGTAT
TTTCATTTTCCGAATCCTGCTGCTGGGGACAGCGGTTGAGTCAGCCTGGGGCGACGAACAATCCGCATTC
CGCTGTAACACTCAGCAACCTGGTTGTGAAAATGTCTGCTATGACAAGTCTTTCCCAATCTCTCATGTGC
GCTTCTGGGTCCTGCAGATCATATTTGTGTCTGTACCCACACTCTTGTACCTGGCTCATGTGTTCTATGT
GCTACGAAAGGAAGAGAAACTGAACAAGAAAGAGGAAGAACTCAAGGTTGCCCAAACTGATGGTGTCAAT
GTGGACCTACACTTGAAGCAGATTGAGATAAAGAAGTTCAAGTACGGTATTGAAGAGCATGGTAAGGTGA
AACTACGAGGGGGGTTGCTGCGAACCTACATCATCAGTATCCTCTTCAAGTCTATCTTTGAGGTGGCCTT
CTTGCTGATCCAGTGGTACATCTATGGATTCAGCTTGAGTGCTGTTTACACTTGCAAAAGAGATCCCTGC
CCACATCAGGTGGACTGTTTCCTCTCTCGCCCCACGGAGAAAACCATCTTCATCATCTTCTTACTGGTGG
TGTCCTTGGTGTCCCTGGCCTTGAATATCATTGAACTCTTCTATGTTTTCTTCAAGGGC
